Addgene plasmid #165486: pGG438
Purpose: Vector for expression of the SpCas9 VRKG variant in human cells: CMV-T7-humanVRKG(SpCas9, D1135V/S1136R/D1332K/R1333G)-1xNLS(SV40)-3xFLAG
Depositing lab: Marcus Noyes. Depositing organization: NYU Grossman School of Medicine. Publication: Engineered dual selection for directed evolution of SpCas9 PAM specificity. Goldberg GW, Spencer JM, Giganti DO, Camellato BR, Agmon N, Ichikawa DM, Boeke JD, Noyes MB. Nat Commun. 2021 Jan 13;12(1):349. doi: 10.1038/s41467-020-20650-x. PubMed 33441553.
Backbone
  Vector backbone: MSP469
  Backbone manufacturer: Joung Lab (Addgene Plasmid #65771)
  Vector type: Mammalian Expression, CRISPR
Growth in bacteria
  Bacterial resistance: Ampicillin, 100 μg/mL
  Growth temperature: 37°C
  Growth strain: XL1 Blue
  Copy number: High Copy
Gene/Insert
  Gene/Insert name: Mammalian codon-optimized Streptococcus pyogenes Cas9 VRKG(D1135V/S1136R/D1332K/R1333G)-1xNLS(SV40)-3xFlag
  Mutation: D1135V, S1136R, D1332K, and R1333G mutations in SpCas9
  Promoter: CMV and T7
  Tag / fusion protein: SV40 NLS (C terminal on insert); 3x FLAG (C terminal on insert)
  Cloning method: Gibson Cloning
  Sequencing primers: 5′ n/a (multiple primers used); 3′ n/a (multiple primers used)
Terms and licenses: Academic/Nonprofit Terms; Industry Terms: Not Available to Industry
How to cite: pGG438 was a gift from Marcus Noyes (Addgene plasmid # 165486 ; http://n2t.net/addgene:165486 ; RRID:Addgene_165486)
