[The description below was written by a language model from this plasmid's Addgene catalogue record and pLannotate feature annotations shown in this document.]
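Description:
pGG438 is a 7,614 bp mammalian expression plasmid for producing the VRKG variant of Streptococcus pyogenes Cas9 in human cells. It was built by Gibson cloning in the MSP469 backbone. It is maintained in E. coli through a high-copy ColE1/pUC-type origin and selected with ampicillin via the β-lactamase gene and its native promoter. The remaining bacterial elements in the feature table (lac promoter and operator, CAP site, fragments of lacI, an MCS, an SV40 promoter and the pBR322 bom region) appear to be backbone remnants with no stated role. No mammalian selection marker is annotated.

The payload is a single expression cassette. The CMV immediate-early enhancer and promoter drive a mammalian codon-optimized SpCas9 open reading frame carrying the D1135V, S1136R, D1332K and R1333G substitutions. The protein is fused at its C terminus to one SV40 nuclear localization signal and a 3xFLAG epitope for detection, and the transcript ends at a bovine growth hormone polyadenylation signal. A T7 promoter between the CMV promoter and the coding sequence would also permit in vitro transcription with T7 RNA polymerase.

The automated annotation labels the coding sequence "Cas9 VQR". This is most likely a nearest-match call to a related PAM-altered variant that shares D1135V, and the catalogue fields identify the insert as VRKG. The NLS is not separately annotated, but it presumably lies in the short gap between the Cas9 and 3xFLAG features. The two sequence records are the same length and differ only in their start coordinate. No guide RNA cassette is present, so a guide must be supplied separately. The associated work concerns directed evolution of SpCas9 PAM specificity, which suggests the plasmid is used to test this variant's altered PAM targeting in human cells.
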