Features (pLannotate 1.2.2; 16 found; start..end, strand, type, name):
    132..335     +  promoter       CMV promoter: human cytomegalovirus (CMV) immediate early promoter
    377..395     +  promoter       T7 promoter: promoter for bacteriophage T7 RNA polymerase
    409..4512    +  CDS            Cas9 VQR: Streptococcus pyogenes Cas9 endonuclease with the D1135V/R1335Q/T1337R mutations has an altered recognition specificity for the protospacer adjacent motif (PAM) (Kleinstiver et al., 2015)
   4546..4611    +  CDS            3xFLAG: three tandem FLAG® epitope tags, followed by an enterokinase cleavage site
   4675..4899    +  polyA_signal   bGH poly(A) signal: bovine growth hormone polyadenylation signal
   4903..4924    +  promoter       SV40 promoter (fragment): SV40 enhancer and early promoter
   4929..4945    +  misc_feature   MCS (fragment): pBluescript multiple cloning site
   4994..5010    -  protein_bind   lac operator: The lac repressor binds to the lac operator to inhibit transcription in E. coli. This inhibition can be relieved by adding lactose or isopropyl-β-D-thiogalactopyranoside (IPTG). lac repressor encoded by lacI
   5018..5048    -  promoter       lac promoter: promoter for the E. coli lac operon
   5063..5084    -  protein_bind   CAP binding site: CAP binding activates transcription in the presence of cAMP. E. coli catabolite activator protein
   5097..5189    -  CDS            lacI (fragment): lac repressor; lacI; The lac repressor binds to the lac operator to inhibit transcription in E. coli. This inhibition can be relieved by adding lactose or isopropyl-β-D-thiogalactopyranoside (IPTG).
   5372..5960    -  rep_origin     ori: high-copy-number ColE1/pMB1/pBR322/pUC origin of replication
   6131..6991    -  CDS            AmpR: β-lactamase; bla; confers resistance to ampicillin, carbenicillin, and related antibiotics
   6992..7096    -  promoter       AmpR promoter: bla
   7167..7211    -  misc_feature   bom (fragment): basis of mobility region from pBR322
   7366..131     +  enhancer       CMV enhancer (across the origin): human cytomegalovirus immediate early enhancer
>Addgene plasmid #165486 | pGG438 | depositor full sequence | sequence record 321978 | pGG438 sequence 7614 bps
ATATGCCAAGTACGCCCCCTATTGACGTCAATGACGGTAAATGGCCCGCCTGGCATTATGCCCAGTACAT
GACCTTATGGGACTTTCCTACTTGGCAGTACATCTACGTATTAGTCATCGCTATTACCATGGTGATGCGG
TTTTGGCAGTACATCAATGGGCGTGGATAGCGGTTTGACTCACGGGGATTTCCAAGTCTCCACCCCATTG
ACGTCAATGGGAGTTTGTTTTGGCACCAAAATCAACGGGACTTTCCAAAATGTCGTAACAACTCCGCCCC
ATTGACGCAAATGGGCGGTAGGCGTGTACGGTGGGAGGTCTATATAAGCAGAGCTGGTTTAGTGAACCGT
CAGATCCGCTAGAGATCCGCGGCCGCTAATACGACTCACTATAGGGAGAGCCGCCACCATGGATAAAAAG
TATTCTATTGGTTTAGACATCGGCACTAATTCCGTTGGATGGGCTGTCATAACCGATGAATACAAAGTAC
CTTCAAAGAAATTTAAGGTGTTGGGGAACACAGACCGTCATTCGATTAAAAAGAATCTTATCGGTGCCCT
CCTATTCGATAGTGGCGAAACGGCAGAGGCGACTCGCCTGAAACGAACCGCTCGGAGAAGGTATACACGT
CGCAAGAACCGAATATGTTACTTACAAGAAATTTTTAGCAATGAGATGGCCAAAGTTGACGATTCTTTCT
TTCACCGTTTGGAAGAGTCCTTCCTTGTCGAAGAGGACAAGAAACATGAACGGCACCCCATCTTTGGAAA
CATAGTAGATGAGGTGGCATATCATGAAAAGTACCCAACGATTTATCACCTCAGAAAAAAGCTAGTTGAC
TCAACTGATAAAGCGGACCTGAGGTTAATCTACTTGGCTCTTGCCCATATGATAAAGTTCCGTGGGCACT
TTCTCATTGAGGGTGATCTAAATCCGGACAACTCGGATGTCGACAAACTGTTCATCCAGTTAGTACAAAC
CTATAATCAGTTGTTTGAAGAGAACCCTATAAATGCAAGTGGCGTGGATGCGAAGGCTATTCTTAGCGCC
CGCCTCTCTAAATCCCGACGGCTAGAAAACCTGATCGCACAATTACCCGGAGAGAAGAAAAATGGGTTGT
TCGGTAACCTTATAGCGCTCTCACTAGGCCTGACACCAAATTTTAAGTCGAACTTCGACTTAGCTGAAGA
TGCCAAATTGCAGCTTAGTAAGGACACGTACGATGACGATCTCGACAATCTACTGGCACAAATTGGAGAT
CAGTATGCGGACTTATTTTTGGCTGCCAAAAACCTTAGCGATGCAATCCTCCTATCTGACATACTGAGAG
TTAATACTGAGATTACCAAGGCGCCGTTATCCGCTTCAATGATCAAAAGGTACGATGAACATCACCAAGA
CTTGACACTTCTCAAGGCCCTAGTCCGTCAGCAACTGCCTGAGAAATATAAGGAAATATTCTTTGATCAG
TCGAAAAACGGGTACGCAGGTTATATTGACGGCGGAGCGAGTCAAGAGGAATTCTACAAGTTTATCAAAC
CCATATTAGAGAAGATGGATGGGACGGAAGAGTTGCTTGTAAAACTCAATCGCGAAGATCTACTGCGAAA
GCAGCGGACTTTCGACAACGGTAGCATTCCACATCAAATCCACTTAGGCGAATTGCATGCTATACTTAGA
AGGCAGGAGGATTTTTATCCGTTCCTCAAAGACAATCGTGAAAAGATTGAGAAAATCCTAACCTTTCGCA
TACCTTACTATGTGGGACCCCTGGCCCGAGGGAACTCTCGGTTCGCATGGATGACAAGAAAGTCCGAAGA
AACGATTACTCCATGGAATTTTGAGGAAGTTGTCGATAAAGGTGCGTCAGCTCAATCGTTCATCGAGAGG
ATGACCAACTTTGACAAGAATTTACCGAACGAAAAAGTATTGCCTAAGCACAGTTTACTTTACGAGTATT
TCACAGTGTACAATGAACTCACGAAAGTTAAGTATGTCACTGAGGGCATGCGTAAACCCGCCTTTCTAAG
CGGAGAACAGAAGAAAGCAATAGTAGATCTGTTATTCAAGACCAACCGCAAAGTGACAGTTAAGCAATTG
AAAGAGGACTACTTTAAGAAAATTGAATGCTTCGATTCTGTCGAGATCTCCGGGGTAGAAGATCGATTTA
ATGCGTCACTTGGTACGTATCATGACCTCCTAAAGATAATTAAAGATAAGGACTTCCTGGATAACGAAGA
GAATGAAGATATCTTAGAAGATATAGTGTTGACTCTTACCCTCTTTGAAGATCGGGAAATGATTGAGGAA
AGACTAAAAACATACGCTCACCTGTTCGACGATAAGGTTATGAAACAGTTAAAGAGGCGTCGCTATACGG
GCTGGGGACGATTGTCGCGGAAACTTATCAACGGGATAAGAGACAAGCAAAGTGGTAAAACTATTCTCGA
TTTTCTAAAGAGCGACGGCTTCGCCAATAGGAACTTTATGCAGCTGATCCATGATGACTCTTTAACCTTC
AAAGAGGATATACAAAAGGCACAGGTTTCCGGACAAGGGGACTCATTGCACGAACATATTGCGAATCTTG
CTGGTTCGCCAGCCATCAAAAAGGGCATACTCCAGACAGTCAAAGTAGTGGATGAGCTAGTTAAGGTCAT
GGGACGTCACAAACCGGAAAACATTGTAATCGAGATGGCACGCGAAAATCAAACGACTCAGAAGGGGCAA
AAAAACAGTCGAGAGCGGATGAAGAGAATAGAAGAGGGTATTAAAGAACTGGGCAGCCAGATCTTAAAGG
AGCATCCTGTGGAAAATACCCAATTGCAGAACGAGAAACTTTACCTCTATTACCTACAAAATGGAAGGGA
CATGTATGTTGATCAGGAACTGGACATAAACCGTTTATCTGATTACGACGTCGATCACATTGTACCCCAA
TCCTTTTTGAAGGACGATTCAATCGACAATAAAGTGCTTACACGCTCGGATAAGAACCGAGGGAAAAGTG
ACAATGTTCCAAGCGAGGAAGTCGTAAAGAAAATGAAGAACTATTGGCGGCAGCTCCTAAATGCGAAACT
GATAACGCAAAGAAAGTTCGATAACTTAACTAAAGCTGAGAGGGGTGGCTTGTCTGAACTTGACAAGGCC
GGATTTATTAAACGTCAGCTCGTGGAAACCCGCCAAATCACAAAGCATGTTGCACAGATACTAGATTCCC
GAATGAATACGAAATACGACGAGAACGATAAGCTGATTCGGGAAGTCAAAGTAATCACTTTAAAGTCAAA
ATTGGTGTCGGACTTCAGAAAGGATTTTCAATTCTATAAAGTTAGGGAGATAAATAACTACCACCATGCG
CACGACGCTTATCTTAATGCCGTCGTAGGGACCGCACTCATTAAGAAATACCCGAAGCTAGAAAGTGAGT
TTGTGTATGGTGATTACAAAGTTTATGACGTCCGTAAGATGATCGCGAAAAGCGAACAGGAGATAGGCAA
GGCTACAGCCAAATACTTCTTTTATTCTAACATTATGAATTTCTTTAAGACGGAAATCACTCTGGCAAAC
GGAGAGATACGCAAACGACCTTTAATTGAAACCAATGGGGAGACAGGTGAAATCGTATGGGATAAGGGCC
GGGACTTCGCGACGGTGAGAAAAGTTTTGTCCATGCCCCAAGTCAACATAGTAAAGAAAACTGAGGTGCA
GACCGGAGGGTTTTCAAAGGAATCGATTCTTCCAAAAAGGAATAGTGATAAGCTCATCGCTCGTAAAAAG
GACTGGGACCCGAAAAAGTACGGTGGCTTCGTGAGACCTACAGTTGCCTATTCTGTCCTAGTAGTGGCAA
AAGTTGAGAAGGGAAAATCCAAGAAACTGAAGTCAGTCAAAGAATTATTGGGGATAACGATTATGGAGCG
CTCGTCTTTTGAAAAGAACCCCATCGACTTCCTTGAGGCGAAAGGTTACAAGGAAGTAAAAAAGGATCTC
ATAATTAAACTACCAAAGTATAGTCTGTTTGAGTTAGAAAATGGCCGAAAACGGATGTTGGCTAGCGCCG
GAGAGCTTCAAAAGGGGAACGAACTCGCACTACCGTCTAAATACGTGAATTTCCTGTATTTAGCGTCCCA
TTACGAGAAGTTGAAAGGTTCACCTGAAGATAACGAACAGAAGCAACTTTTTGTTGAGCAGCACAAACAT
TATCTCGACGAAATCATAGAGCAAATTTCGGAATTCAGTAAGAGAGTCATCCTAGCTGATGCCAATCTGG
ACAAAGTATTAAGCGCATACAACAAGCACAGGGATAAACCCATACGTGAGCAGGCGGAAAATATTATCCA
TTTGTTTACTCTTACCAACCTCGGCGCTCCAGCCGCATTCAAGTATTTTGACACAACGATAAAGGGCAAA
CGATACACTTCTACCAAGGAGGTGCTAGACGCGACACTGATTCACCAATCCATCACGGGATTATATGAAA
CTCGGATAGATTTGTCACAGCTTGGGGGTGACGGATCCCCCAAGAAGAAGAGGAAAGTCTCGAGCGACTA
CAAAGACCATGACGGTGATTATAAAGATCATGACATCGATTACAAGGATGACGATGACAAGGCTGCAGGA
TGACCGGTCATCATCACCATCACCATTGAGTTTAAACCCGCTGATCAGCCTCGACTGTGCCTTCTAGTTG
CCAGCCATCTGTTGTTTGCCCCTCCCCCGTGCCTTCCTTGACCCTGGAAGGTGCCACTCCCACTGTCCTT
TCCTAATAAAATGAGGAAATTGCATCGCATTGTCTGAGTAGGTGTCATTCTATTCTGGGGGGTGGGGTGG
GGCAGGACAGCAAGGGGGAGGATTGGGAAGACAATAGCAGGCATGCTGGGGATGCGGTGGGCTCTATGGC
TTCTGAGGCGGAAAGAACCAGCTGGGGCTCGATACCGTCGACCTCTAGCTAGAGCTTGGCGTAATCATGG
TCATAGCTGTTTCCTGTGTGAAATTGTTATCCGCTCACAATTCCACACAACATACGAGCCGGAAGCATAA
AGTGTAAAGCCTAGGGTGCCTAATGAGTGAGCTAACTCACATTAATTGCGTTGCGCTCACTGCCCGCTTT
CCAGTCGGGAAACCTGTCGTGCCAGCTGCATTAATGAATCGGCCAACGCGCGGGGAGAGGCGGTTTGCGT
ATTGGGCGCTCTTCCGCTTCCTCGCTCACTGACTCGCTGCGCTCGGTCGTTCGGCTGCGGCGAGCGGTAT
CAGCTCACTCAAAGGCGGTAATACGGTTATCCACAGAATCAGGGGATAACGCAGGAAAGAACATGTGAGC
AAAAGGCCAGCAAAAGGCCAGGAACCGTAAAAAGGCCGCGTTGCTGGCGTTTTTCCATAGGCTCCGCCCC
CCTGACGAGCATCACAAAAATCGACGCTCAAGTCAGAGGTGGCGAAACCCGACAGGACTATAAAGATACC
AGGCGTTTCCCCCTGGAAGCTCCCTCGTGCGCTCTCCTGTTCCGACCCTGCCGCTTACCGGATACCTGTC
CGCCTTTCTCCCTTCGGGAAGCGTGGCGCTTTCTCAATGCTCACGCTGTAGGTATCTCAGTTCGGTGTAG
GTCGTTCGCTCCAAGCTGGGCTGTGTGCACGAACCCCCCGTTCAGCCCGACCGCTGCGCCTTATCCGGTA
ACTATCGTCTTGAGTCCAACCCGGTAAGACACGACTTATCGCCACTGGCAGCAGCCACTGGTAACAGGAT
TAGCAGAGCGAGGTATGTAGGCGGTGCTACAGAGTTCTTGAAGTGGTGGCCTAACTACGGCTACACTAGA
AGGACAGTATTTGGTATCTGCGCTCTGCTGAAGCCAGTTACCTTCGGAAAAAGAGTTGGTAGCTCTTGAT
CCGGCAAACAAACCACCGCTGGTAGCGGTGGTTTTTTTGTTTGCAAGCAGCAGATTACGCGCAGAAAAAA
AGGATCTCAAGAAGATCCTTTGATCTTTTCTACGGGGTCTGACGCTCAGTGGAACGAAAACTCACGTTAA
GGGATTTTGGTCATGAGATTATCAAAAAGGATCTTCACCTAGATCCTTTTAAATTAAAAATGAAGTTTTA
AATCAATCTAAAGTATATATGAGTAAACTTGGTCTGACAGTTACCAATGCTTAATCAGTGAGGCACCTAT
CTCAGCGATCTGTCTATTTCGTTCATCCATAGTTGCCTGACTCCCCGTCGTGTAGATAACTACGATACGG
GAGGGCTTACCATCTGGCCCCAGTGCTGCAATGATACCGCGAGACCCACGCTCACCGGCTCCAGATTTAT
CAGCAATAAACCAGCCAGCCGGAAGGGCCGAGCGCAGAAGTGGTCCTGCAACTTTATCCGCCTCCATCCA
GTCTATTAATTGTTGCCGGGAAGCTAGAGTAAGTAGTTCGCCAGTTAATAGTTTGCGCAACGTTGTTGCC
ATTGCTACAGGCATCGTGGTGTCACGCTCGTCGTTTGGTATGGCTTCATTCAGCTCCGGTTCCCAACGAT
CAAGGCGAGTTACATGATCCCCCATGTTGTGCAAAAAAGCGGTTAGCTCCTTCGGTCCTCCGATCGTTGT
CAGAAGTAAGTTGGCCGCAGTGTTATCACTCATGGTTATGGCAGCACTGCATAATTCTCTTACTGTCATG
CCATCCGTAAGATGCTTTTCTGTGACTGGTGAGTACTCAACCAAGTCATTCTGAGAATAGTGTATGCGGC
GACCGAGTTGCTCTTGCCCGGCGTCAATACGGGATAATACCGCGCCACATAGCAGAACTTTAAAAGTGCT
CATCATTGGAAAACGTTCTTCGGGGCGAAAACTCTCAAGGATCTTACCGCTGTTGAGATCCAGTTCGATG
TAACCCACTCGTGCACCCAACTGATCTTCAGCATCTTTTACTTTCACCAGCGTTTCTGGGTGAGCAAAAA
CAGGAAGGCAAAATGCCGCAAAAAAGGGAATAAGGGCGACACGGAAATGTTGAATACTCATACTCTTCCT
TTTTCAATATTATTGAAGCATTTATCAGGGTTATTGTCTCATGAGCGGATACATATTTGAATGTATTTAG
AAAAATAAACAAATAGGGGTTCCGCGCACATTTCCCCGAAAAGTGCCACCTGACGTCGACGGATCGGGAG
ATCGATCTCCCGATCCCCTAGGGTCGACTCTCAGTACAATCTGCTCTGATGCCGCATAGTTAAGCCAGTA
TCTGCTCCCTGCTTGTGTGTTGGAGGTCGCTGAGTAGTGCGCGAGCAAAATTTAAGCTACAACAAGGCAA
GGCTTGACCGACAATTGCATGAAGAATCTGCTTAGGGTTAGGCGTTTTGCGCTGCTTCGCGATGTACGGG
CCAGATATACGCGTTGACATTGATTATTGACTAGTTATTAATAGTAATCAATTACGGGGTCATTAGTTCA
TAGCCCATATATGGAGTTCCGCGTTACATAACTTACGGTAAATGGCCCGCCTGGCTGACCGCCCAACGAC
CCCCGCCCATTGACGTCAATAATGACGTATGTTCCCATAGTAACGCCAATAGGGACTTTCCATTGACGTC
AATGGGTGGACTATTTACGGTAAACTGCCCACTTGGCAGTACATCAAGTGTATC
