Features (pLannotate 1.2.2; 16 found; start..end, strand, type, name):
      1..380     +  enhancer       CMV enhancer: human cytomegalovirus immediate early enhancer
    381..584     +  promoter       CMV promoter: human cytomegalovirus (CMV) immediate early promoter
    626..644     +  promoter       T7 promoter: promoter for bacteriophage T7 RNA polymerase
    658..4761    +  CDS            Cas9 VQR: Streptococcus pyogenes Cas9 endonuclease with the D1135V/R1335Q/T1337R mutations has an altered recognition specificity for the protospacer adjacent motif (PAM) (Kleinstiver et al., 2015)
   4795..4860    +  CDS            3xFLAG: three tandem FLAG® epitope tags, followed by an enterokinase cleavage site
   4924..5148    +  polyA_signal   bGH poly(A) signal: bovine growth hormone polyadenylation signal
   5152..5173    +  promoter       SV40 promoter (fragment): SV40 enhancer and early promoter
   5178..5194    +  misc_feature   MCS (fragment): pBluescript multiple cloning site
   5243..5259    -  protein_bind   lac operator: The lac repressor binds to the lac operator to inhibit transcription in E. coli. This inhibition can be relieved by adding lactose or isopropyl-β-D-thiogalactopyranoside (IPTG). lac repressor encoded by lacI
   5267..5297    -  promoter       lac promoter: promoter for the E. coli lac operon
   5312..5333    -  protein_bind   CAP binding site: CAP binding activates transcription in the presence of cAMP. E. coli catabolite activator protein
   5346..5438    -  CDS            lacI (fragment): lac repressor; lacI; The lac repressor binds to the lac operator to inhibit transcription in E. coli. This inhibition can be relieved by adding lactose or isopropyl-β-D-thiogalactopyranoside (IPTG).
   5621..6209    -  rep_origin     ori: high-copy-number ColE1/pMB1/pBR322/pUC origin of replication
   6380..7240    -  CDS            AmpR: β-lactamase; bla; confers resistance to ampicillin, carbenicillin, and related antibiotics
   7241..7345    -  promoter       AmpR promoter: bla
   7416..7460    -  misc_feature   bom (fragment): basis of mobility region from pBR322
>Addgene plasmid #165486 | pGG438 | addgene full sequence | sequence record 330963 | Addgene NGS Result
GACATTGATTATTGACTAGTTATTAATAGTAATCAATTACGGGGTCATTAGTTCATAGCCCATATATGGA
GTTCCGCGTTACATAACTTACGGTAAATGGCCCGCCTGGCTGACCGCCCAACGACCCCCGCCCATTGACG
TCAATAATGACGTATGTTCCCATAGTAACGCCAATAGGGACTTTCCATTGACGTCAATGGGTGGAGTATT
TACGGTAAACTGCCCACTTGGCAGTACATCAAGTGTATCATATGCCAAGTACGCCCCCTATTGACGTCAA
TGACGGTAAATGGCCCGCCTGGCATTATGCCCAGTACATGACCTTATGGGACTTTCCTACTTGGCAGTAC
ATCTACGTATTAGTCATCGCTATTACCATGGTGATGCGGTTTTGGCAGTACATCAATGGGCGTGGATAGC
GGTTTGACTCACGGGGATTTCCAAGTCTCCACCCCATTGACGTCAATGGGAGTTTGTTTTGGCACCAAAA
TCAACGGGACTTTCCAAAATGTCGTAACAACTCCGCCCCATTGACGCAAATGGGCGGTAGGCGTGTACGG
TGGGAGGTCTATATAAGCAGAGCTGGTTTAGTGAACCGTCAGATCCGCTAGAGATCCGCGGCCGCTAATA
CGACTCACTATAGGGAGAGCCGCCACCATGGATAAAAAGTATTCTATTGGTTTAGACATCGGCACTAATT
CCGTTGGATGGGCTGTCATAACCGATGAATACAAAGTACCTTCAAAGAAATTTAAGGTGTTGGGGAACAC
AGACCGTCATTCGATTAAAAAGAATCTTATCGGTGCCCTCCTATTCGATAGTGGCGAAACGGCAGAGGCG
ACTCGCCTGAAACGAACCGCTCGGAGAAGGTATACACGTCGCAAGAACCGAATATGTTACTTACAAGAAA
TTTTTAGCAATGAGATGGCCAAAGTTGACGATTCTTTCTTTCACCGTTTGGAAGAGTCCTTCCTTGTCGA
AGAGGACAAGAAACATGAACGGCACCCCATCTTTGGAAACATAGTAGATGAGGTGGCATATCATGAAAAG
TACCCAACGATTTATCACCTCAGAAAAAAGCTAGTTGACTCAACTGATAAAGCGGACCTGAGGTTAATCT
ACTTGGCTCTTGCCCATATGATAAAGTTCCGTGGGCACTTTCTCATTGAGGGTGATCTAAATCCGGACAA
CTCGGATGTCGACAAACTGTTCATCCAGTTAGTACAAACCTATAATCAGTTGTTTGAAGAGAACCCTATA
AATGCAAGTGGCGTGGATGCGAAGGCTATTCTTAGCGCCCGCCTCTCTAAATCCCGACGGCTAGAAAACC
TGATCGCACAATTACCCGGAGAGAAGAAAAATGGGTTGTTCGGTAACCTTATAGCGCTCTCACTAGGCCT
GACACCAAATTTTAAGTCGAACTTCGACTTAGCTGAAGATGCCAAATTGCAGCTTAGTAAGGACACGTAC
GATGACGATCTCGACAATCTACTGGCACAAATTGGAGATCAGTATGCGGACTTATTTTTGGCTGCCAAAA
ACCTTAGCGATGCAATCCTCCTATCTGACATACTGAGAGTTAATACTGAGATTACCAAGGCGCCGTTATC
CGCTTCAATGATCAAAAGGTACGATGAACATCACCAAGACTTGACACTTCTCAAGGCCCTAGTCCGTCAG
CAACTGCCTGAGAAATATAAGGAAATATTCTTTGATCAGTCGAAAAACGGGTACGCAGGTTATATTGACG
GCGGAGCGAGTCAAGAGGAATTCTACAAGTTTATCAAACCCATATTAGAGAAGATGGATGGGACGGAAGA
GTTGCTTGTAAAACTCAATCGCGAAGATCTACTGCGAAAGCAGCGGACTTTCGACAACGGTAGCATTCCA
CATCAAATCCACTTAGGCGAATTGCATGCTATACTTAGAAGGCAGGAGGATTTTTATCCGTTCCTCAAAG
ACAATCGTGAAAAGATTGAGAAAATCCTAACCTTTCGCATACCTTACTATGTGGGACCCCTGGCCCGAGG
GAACTCTCGGTTCGCATGGATGACAAGAAAGTCCGAAGAAACGATTACTCCATGGAATTTTGAGGAAGTT
GTCGATAAAGGTGCGTCAGCTCAATCGTTCATCGAGAGGATGACCAACTTTGACAAGAATTTACCGAACG
AAAAAGTATTGCCTAAGCACAGTTTACTTTACGAGTATTTCACAGTGTACAATGAACTCACGAAAGTTAA
GTATGTCACTGAGGGCATGCGTAAACCCGCCTTTCTAAGCGGAGAACAGAAGAAAGCAATAGTAGATCTG
TTATTCAAGACCAACCGCAAAGTGACAGTTAAGCAATTGAAAGAGGACTACTTTAAGAAAATTGAATGCT
TCGATTCTGTCGAGATCTCCGGGGTAGAAGATCGATTTAATGCGTCACTTGGTACGTATCATGACCTCCT
AAAGATAATTAAAGATAAGGACTTCCTGGATAACGAAGAGAATGAAGATATCTTAGAAGATATAGTGTTG
ACTCTTACCCTCTTTGAAGATCGGGAAATGATTGAGGAAAGACTAAAAACATACGCTCACCTGTTCGACG
ATAAGGTTATGAAACAGTTAAAGAGGCGTCGCTATACGGGCTGGGGACGATTGTCGCGGAAACTTATCAA
CGGGATAAGAGACAAGCAAAGTGGTAAAACTATTCTCGATTTTCTAAAGAGCGACGGCTTCGCCAATAGG
AACTTTATGCAGCTGATCCATGATGACTCTTTAACCTTCAAAGAGGATATACAAAAGGCACAGGTTTCCG
GACAAGGGGACTCATTGCACGAACATATTGCGAATCTTGCTGGTTCGCCAGCCATCAAAAAGGGCATACT
CCAGACAGTCAAAGTAGTGGATGAGCTAGTTAAGGTCATGGGACGTCACAAACCGGAAAACATTGTAATC
GAGATGGCACGCGAAAATCAAACGACTCAGAAGGGGCAAAAAAACAGTCGAGAGCGGATGAAGAGAATAG
AAGAGGGTATTAAAGAACTGGGCAGCCAGATCTTAAAGGAGCATCCTGTGGAAAATACCCAATTGCAGAA
CGAGAAACTTTACCTCTATTACCTACAAAATGGAAGGGACATGTATGTTGATCAGGAACTGGACATAAAC
CGTTTATCTGATTACGACGTCGATCACATTGTACCCCAATCCTTTTTGAAGGACGATTCAATCGACAATA
AAGTGCTTACACGCTCGGATAAGAACCGAGGGAAAAGTGACAATGTTCCAAGCGAGGAAGTCGTAAAGAA
AATGAAGAACTATTGGCGGCAGCTCCTAAATGCGAAACTGATAACGCAAAGAAAGTTCGATAACTTAACT
AAAGCTGAGAGGGGTGGCTTGTCTGAACTTGACAAGGCCGGATTTATTAAACGTCAGCTCGTGGAAACCC
GCCAAATCACAAAGCATGTTGCACAGATACTAGATTCCCGAATGAATACGAAATACGACGAGAACGATAA
GCTGATTCGGGAAGTCAAAGTAATCACTTTAAAGTCAAAATTGGTGTCGGACTTCAGAAAGGATTTTCAA
TTCTATAAAGTTAGGGAGATAAATAACTACCACCATGCGCACGACGCTTATCTTAATGCCGTCGTAGGGA
CCGCACTCATTAAGAAATACCCGAAGCTAGAAAGTGAGTTTGTGTATGGTGATTACAAAGTTTATGACGT
CCGTAAGATGATCGCGAAAAGCGAACAGGAGATAGGCAAGGCTACAGCCAAATACTTCTTTTATTCTAAC
ATTATGAATTTCTTTAAGACGGAAATCACTCTGGCAAACGGAGAGATACGCAAACGACCTTTAATTGAAA
CCAATGGGGAGACAGGTGAAATCGTATGGGATAAGGGCCGGGACTTCGCGACGGTGAGAAAAGTTTTGTC
CATGCCCCAAGTCAACATAGTAAAGAAAACTGAGGTGCAGACCGGAGGGTTTTCAAAGGAATCGATTCTT
CCAAAAAGGAATAGTGATAAGCTCATCGCTCGTAAAAAGGACTGGGACCCGAAAAAGTACGGTGGCTTCG
TGAGACCTACAGTTGCCTATTCTGTCCTAGTAGTGGCAAAAGTTGAGAAGGGAAAATCCAAGAAACTGAA
GTCAGTCAAAGAATTATTGGGGATAACGATTATGGAGCGCTCGTCTTTTGAAAAGAACCCCATCGACTTC
CTTGAGGCGAAAGGTTACAAGGAAGTAAAAAAGGATCTCATAATTAAACTACCAAAGTATAGTCTGTTTG
AGTTAGAAAATGGCCGAAAACGGATGTTGGCTAGCGCCGGAGAGCTTCAAAAGGGGAACGAACTCGCACT
ACCGTCTAAATACGTGAATTTCCTGTATTTAGCGTCCCATTACGAGAAGTTGAAAGGTTCACCTGAAGAT
AACGAACAGAAGCAACTTTTTGTTGAGCAGCACAAACATTATCTCGACGAAATCATAGAGCAAATTTCGG
AATTCAGTAAGAGAGTCATCCTAGCTGATGCCAATCTGGACAAAGTATTAAGCGCATACAACAAGCACAG
GGATAAACCCATACGTGAGCAGGCGGAAAATATTATCCATTTGTTTACTCTTACCAACCTCGGCGCTCCA
GCCGCATTCAAGTATTTTGACACAACGATAAAGGGCAAACGATACACTTCTACCAAGGAGGTGCTAGACG
CGACACTGATTCACCAATCCATCACGGGATTATATGAAACTCGGATAGATTTGTCACAGCTTGGGGGTGA
CGGATCCCCCAAGAAGAAGAGGAAAGTCTCGAGCGACTACAAAGACCATGACGGTGATTATAAAGATCAT
GACATCGATTACAAGGATGACGATGACAAGGCTGCAGGATGACCGGTCATCATCACCATCACCATTGAGT
TTAAACCCGCTGATCAGCCTCGACTGTGCCTTCTAGTTGCCAGCCATCTGTTGTTTGCCCCTCCCCCGTG
CCTTCCTTGACCCTGGAAGGTGCCACTCCCACTGTCCTTTCCTAATAAAATGAGGAAATTGCATCGCATT
GTCTGAGTAGGTGTCATTCTATTCTGGGGGGTGGGGTGGGGCAGGACAGCAAGGGGGAGGATTGGGAAGA
CAATAGCAGGCATGCTGGGGATGCGGTGGGCTCTATGGCTTCTGAGGCGGAAAGAACCAGCTGGGGCTCG
ATACCGTCGACCTCTAGCTAGAGCTTGGCGTAATCATGGTCATAGCTGTTTCCTGTGTGAAATTGTTATC
CGCTCACAATTCCACACAACATACGAGCCGGAAGCATAAAGTGTAAAGCCTAGGGTGCCTAATGAGTGAG
CTAACTCACATTAATTGCGTTGCGCTCACTGCCCGCTTTCCAGTCGGGAAACCTGTCGTGCCAGCTGCAT
TAATGAATCGGCCAACGCGCGGGGAGAGGCGGTTTGCGTATTGGGCGCTCTTCCGCTTCCTCGCTCACTG
ACTCGCTGCGCTCGGTCGTTCGGCTGCGGCGAGCGGTATCAGCTCACTCAAAGGCGGTAATACGGTTATC
CACAGAATCAGGGGATAACGCAGGAAAGAACATGTGAGCAAAAGGCCAGCAAAAGGCCAGGAACCGTAAA
AAGGCCGCGTTGCTGGCGTTTTTCCATAGGCTCCGCCCCCCTGACGAGCATCACAAAAATCGACGCTCAA
GTCAGAGGTGGCGAAACCCGACAGGACTATAAAGATACCAGGCGTTTCCCCCTGGAAGCTCCCTCGTGCG
CTCTCCTGTTCCGACCCTGCCGCTTACCGGATACCTGTCCGCCTTTCTCCCTTCGGGAAGCGTGGCGCTT
TCTCATAGCTCACGCTGTAGGTATCTCAGTTCGGTGTAGGTCGTTCGCTCCAAGCTGGGCTGTGTGCACG
AACCCCCCGTTCAGCCCGACCGCTGCGCCTTATCCGGTAACTATCGTCTTGAGTCCAACCCGGTAAGACA
CGACTTATCGCCACTGGCAGCAGCCACTGGTAACAGGATTAGCAGAGCGAGGTATGTAGGCGGTGCTACA
GAGTTCTTGAAGTGGTGGCCTAACTACGGCTACACTAGAAGAACAGTATTTGGTATCTGCGCTCTGCTGA
AGCCAGTTACCTTCGGAAAAAGAGTTGGTAGCTCTTGATCCGGCAAACAAACCACCGCTGGTAGCGGTGG
TTTTTTTGTTTGCAAGCAGCAGATTACGCGCAGAAAAAAAGGATCTCAAGAAGATCCTTTGATCTTTTCT
ACGGGGTCTGACGCTCAGTGGAACGAAAACTCACGTTAAGGGATTTTGGTCATGAGATTATCAAAAAGGA
TCTTCACCTAGATCCTTTTAAATTAAAAATGAAGTTTTAAATCAATCTAAAGTATATATGAGTAAACTTG
GTCTGACAGTTACCAATGCTTAATCAGTGAGGCACCTATCTCAGCGATCTGTCTATTTCGTTCATCCATA
GTTGCCTGACTCCCCGTCGTGTAGATAACTACGATACGGGAGGGCTTACCATCTGGCCCCAGTGCTGCAA
TGATACCGCGAGACCCACGCTCACCGGCTCCAGATTTATCAGCAATAAACCAGCCAGCCGGAAGGGCCGA
GCGCAGAAGTGGTCCTGCAACTTTATCCGCCTCCATCCAGTCTATTAATTGTTGCCGGGAAGCTAGAGTA
AGTAGTTCGCCAGTTAATAGTTTGCGCAACGTTGTTGCCATTGCTACAGGCATCGTGGTGTCACGCTCGT
CGTTTGGTATGGCTTCATTCAGCTCCGGTTCCCAACGATCAAGGCGAGTTACATGATCCCCCATGTTGTG
CAAAAAAGCGGTTAGCTCCTTCGGTCCTCCGATCGTTGTCAGAAGTAAGTTGGCCGCAGTGTTATCACTC
ATGGTTATGGCAGCACTGCATAATTCTCTTACTGTCATGCCATCCGTAAGATGCTTTTCTGTGACTGGTG
AGTACTCAACCAAGTCATTCTGAGAATAGTGTATGCGGCGACCGAGTTGCTCTTGCCCGGCGTCAATACG
GGATAATACCGCGCCACATAGCAGAACTTTAAAAGTGCTCATCATTGGAAAACGTTCTTCGGGGCGAAAA
CTCTCAAGGATCTTACCGCTGTTGAGATCCAGTTCGATGTAACCCACTCGTGCACCCAACTGATCTTCAG
CATCTTTTACTTTCACCAGCGTTTCTGGGTGAGCAAAAACAGGAAGGCAAAATGCCGCAAAAAAGGGAAT
AAGGGCGACACGGAAATGTTGAATACTCATACTCTTCCTTTTTCAATATTATTGAAGCATTTATCAGGGT
TATTGTCTCATGAGCGGATACATATTTGAATGTATTTAGAAAAATAAACAAATAGGGGTTCCGCGCACAT
TTCCCCGAAAAGTGCCACCTGACGTCGACGGATCGGGAGATCGATCTCCCGATCCCCTAGGGTCGACTCT
CAGTACAATCTGCTCTGATGCCGCATAGTTAAGCCAGTATCTGCTCCCTGCTTGTGTGTTGGAGGTCGCT
GAGTAGTGCGCGAGCAAAATTTAAGCTACAACAAGGCAAGGCTTGACCGACAATTGCATGAAGAATCTGC
TTAGGGTTAGGCGTTTTGCGCTGCTTCGCGATGTACGGGCCAGATATACGCGTT
